Addgene plasmid #30372: pHR-SIN-PTEN-Y16C
Depositing lab: Todd Waldman. Depositing organization: Georgetown University. Publication: Mechanistic Analysis of a DNA Damage-Induced, PTEN-Dependent Size Checkpoint in Human Cells. Kim JS, Xu X, Li H, Solomon D, Lane WS, Jin T, Waldman T. Mol Cell Biol. 2011 Jul . 31(13):2756-71. 10.1128/MCB.01323-10 PubMed 21536651.
Backbone
  Vector backbone: pHR-SIN
  Backbone size w/o insert (bp): 9000
  Vector type: Mammalian Expression
Growth in bacteria
  Bacterial resistance: Ampicillin, 100 μg/mL
  Growth temperature: 37°C
  Growth strain: DH5alpha
  Copy number: High Copy
Gene/Insert
  Gene/Insert name: PTEN-Y16C
  Species: H. sapiens (human)
  Insert size (bp): 1209
  Mutation: Y16C
  GenBank ID: U93051
  Entrez Gene: PTEN (a.k.a. 10q23del, BZS, CWS1, DEC, GLM2, MHAM, MMAC1, PTEN1, PTENbeta, PTENgama, TEP1)
  Cloning method: Restriction Enzyme; 5′ cloning site BamH I (not destroyed); 3′ cloning site Not I (not destroyed)
  Sequencing primers: 5′ CCAAGGACCTGAAATGACCC
Terms and licenses: Academic/Nonprofit Terms; Industry Terms: Not Available to Industry
How to cite: pHR-SIN-PTEN-Y16C was a gift from Todd Waldman (Addgene plasmid # 30372 ; http://n2t.net/addgene:30372 ; RRID:Addgene_30372)
