[The description below was written by a language model from this plasmid's Addgene catalogue record.]
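Description:
pHR-SIN-PTEN-Y16C is a mammalian expression plasmid built on the pHR-SIN backbone (about 9 kb without insert) that carries a mutant form of the human tumour suppressor gene PTEN. The catalogue lists the vector type only as mammalian expression. The pHR-SIN name is generally associated with self-inactivating HIV-1-based lentiviral transfer vectors, in which a deletion in the 3′ LTR silences LTR-driven transcription after integration, but no feature table is provided here. The viral elements, the promoter driving the insert and any mammalian selection marker or reporter are therefore not stated in the record. In bacteria the plasmid is maintained as a high-copy construct under ampicillin selection.

The payload is a 1,209 bp human PTEN coding sequence, consistent with the full-length open reading frame, bearing the Y16C substitution (tyrosine 16 changed to cysteine) near the N-terminus of the protein. It was inserted by restriction cloning between BamHI at the 5′ end and NotI at the 3′ end. Both sites are retained, so the insert can be excised or exchanged. No epitope tag or fusion partner is recorded.

PTEN is a lipid and protein phosphatase that antagonises PI3K/AKT signalling. The associated publication concerns a DNA damage-induced, PTEN-dependent cell size checkpoint in human cells. This suggests the construct was used to express the Y16C mutant in human cells, probably for comparison with wild-type PTEN or other variants when testing which PTEN properties the checkpoint requires. The record does not describe the specific functional consequence of the Y16C change.
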