>Addgene plasmid #30372 | pHR-SIN-PTEN-Y16C | addgene partial sequence | sequence record 36199 | pHR-SIN-F 5'-CCAAGGACCTGAAATGACCC-3'
ACATCAGCCTGCTTCTCGCTTCTGTTCGCGCGCTTCTGCTTCCCGAGCTCTATAAAAGAGCTCACAACCC
CTCACTCGGCGCGCCAGTCCTCCGACAGACTGAGTCGCCCGGGGGGGATCCACTAGTAACGGCCGCCAGT
GTGCTGGAATTCGCCCTTCTCCCAGACATGACAGCCATCATCAAAGAGATCGTTAGCAGAAACAAAAGGA
GATGCCAAGAGGATGGATTCGACTTAGACTTGACCTATATTTATCCAAACATTATTGCTATGGGATTTCC
TGCAGAAAGACTTGAAGGCGTATACAGGAACAATATTGATGATGTAGTAAGGTTTTTGGATTCAAAGCAT
AAAAACCATTACAAGATATACAATCTTTGTGCTGAAAGACATTATGACACCGCCAAATTTAATTGCAGAG
TTGCACAATATCCTTTTGAAGACCATAACCCACCACAGCTAGAACTTATCAAACCCTTTTGTGAAGATCT
TGACCAATGGCTAAGTGAAGATGACAATCATGTTGCAGCAATTCACTGTAAAGCTGGAAAGGGACGAACT
GGTGTAATGATATGTGCATATTTATTACATCGGGGCAAATTTTTAAAGGCACAAGAGGCCCTAGATTTCT
ATGGGGAAGTAAGGACCAGAGACAAAAAGGGAGTAACTATTCCCAGTCAGAGGCGCTATGTGTATTATTA
TAGCTACCTGTTAAAGAATCATCTGGATTATAGACCAGTGGCACTGTTGTTTCACAAGATGATGTTTGAA
ACTATTCCAATGTTCAGTGGCGGAACTTGCAATCCTCAGTTTGTGGTCTGCCAGCTAAAGGTGAAGATAT
ATTCCTCCAATTCAGGACCCACACGACGGGAAGACAAGTTCATGTACTTTGAGTTCCCTCAGCCGTTACC
TGTGTGTGGTGATA
